Addgene plasmid #67149: pSG5 N-HA SADBs
Purpose: pSG5 containing N terminally HA tagged mouse SADBs
Depositing lab: Maria Alvarado-Kristensson & Ana Carrera. Depositing organization: Centro Nacional de Biotecnologia (CNB). Publication: SADB phosphorylation of gamma-tubulin regulates centrosome duplication. Alvarado-Kristensson M, Rodriguez MJ, Silio V, Valpuesta JM, Carrera AC. Nat Cell Biol. 2009 Sep;11(9):1081-92. doi: 10.1038/ncb1921. Epub 2009 Aug 2. PubMed 19648910.
Backbone
  Vector backbone: pSG5
  Backbone manufacturer: Stratagene
  Backbone size w/o insert (bp): 4076
  Total vector size (bp): 5220
  Vector type: Mammalian Expression
Growth in bacteria
  Bacterial resistance: Ampicillin, 100 μg/mL
  Growth temperature: 37°C
  Growth strain: DH5alpha
  Copy number: High Copy
Gene/Insert
  Gene/Insert name: Brsk1 (alt name: SadB)
  Species: M. musculus (mouse)
  Insert size (bp): 1144
  Entrez Gene: Brsk1 (a.k.a. Gm1100, SAD-B, SADB)
  Promoter: SV40, T7
  Tag / fusion protein: HA (N terminal on backbone)
  Cloning method: Restriction Enzyme; 5′ cloning site EcoRI (not destroyed); 3′ cloning site BamHI (not destroyed)
  Sequencing primers: 5′ T7; 3′ SV40pA-R
Terms and licenses: Academic/Nonprofit Terms; Industry Terms: Not Available to Industry
How to cite: pSG5 N-HA SADBs was a gift from Maria Alvarado-Kristensson & Ana Carrera (Addgene plasmid # 67149 ; http://n2t.net/addgene:67149 ; RRID:Addgene_67149)
