[The description below was written by a language model from this plasmid's Addgene catalogue record.]
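Description:
pSG5 N-HA SADBs is a mammalian expression plasmid built on the Stratagene pSG5 backbone (about 4.1 kb), giving a total construct of roughly 5.2 kb. It is propagated in E. coli as a high-copy plasmid under ampicillin selection. The record lists no selectable marker for mammalian cells, so it is best suited to transient transfection. No feature table accompanies the entry, so details such as the bacterial origin are not itemised.

The insert is a roughly 1.1 kb mouse Brsk1 (SAD-B/SADB) coding sequence cloned between EcoRI and BamHI sites, both of which are retained, so the insert can be excised or moved to another vector. The "SADBs" name, together with the modest insert size, suggests a short form of this serine/threonine kinase, although the record does not define which residues or isoform it covers. An HA epitope tag supplied by the backbone is fused to the N terminus, allowing detection or immunoprecipitation of the protein with anti-HA antibodies.

Expression in mammalian cells is driven by the SV40 promoter. A T7 promoter upstream of the insert permits in vitro transcription and also serves as a sequencing primer site. The reverse sequencing primer anneals in an SV40 polyadenylation region, indicating that this signal terminates the transcript.

The associated publication concerns SADB phosphorylation of gamma-tubulin and its role in regulating centrosome duplication. The plasmid is therefore typically used to overexpress tagged SADB in cultured mammalian cells to study its localisation, interactions and kinase-dependent effects on the centrosome.
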