>Addgene plasmid #67149 | pSG5 N-HA SADBs | addgene partial sequence | sequence record 117935 | Bglob-intron-F 5'-ctggtcatcatcctgccttt-3'
TTTGAGATGAGGATAAAATACTCTGAGTCCAAACCGGGCCCCTCTGCTAACCATGTTCATGCCTTCTTCT
TTTTCCTACAGCTCCTGGGCAACGTGCTGGTTATTGTGCTGTCTCATCATTTTGGCAAAGAATTGTAATA
CGACTCACTATAGGGCGAATTGATATCACCATGTACCCGTACGATGTCCCGGATTACGCGAATTCGGACC
AGGGCACCATGTCGTCCGGGTCCAAGGAAGGTGGCGGGGGCTCCCCCGCCTACCACCTCCCACGCCCACA
CCCACACCCACCCCAGCACGCCCAATATGTGGGCCCCTATCGCCTGGAGAAGACGCTGGGCAAAGGACAG
ACAGGTCTAGTTAAACTTGGAGTCCACTGCATCACGGGTCAGAAGGTCGCTGTCAAGATCGTGAACAGGG
AGAAGCTGTCGGAATCGGTGCTGATGAAGGTGGAGAGGGAAATCGCCATCCTGAAGCTCATTGAACACCC
GCACGTGCTCAAGCTCCACGACGTCTACGAGAACAAGAAATATTTATACTTGGTTCTTGAGCACGTTTCT
GGTGGTGAGCTGTTCGACTACCTGGTAAAAAAAGGGAGACTGACACCCAAGGAGGCCCGGAAGTTCTTCC
GCCAGATCGTGTCAGCACTGGACTTCTGCCATAGCTACTCCATCTGTCACAGAGACTTGAAGCCAGAGAA
CCTGCTGTTGGATGAGAAAAACAACATCCGCATCGCAGACTTTGGTATGGCGTCCCTGCAAGTGGGGGAC
AGCCTCCTGGAGACCAGCTGCGGGTCCCCCCATTACGCATGTCCAGAGGTGATCAAGGGGGAAAAGTATG
ATGGCCGCCGGGCAGACATGTGGAGCTGTGGAGTCATCCTATTTGCCCTGCTTGTGGGGGCACTGCCCTT
CGATGACGACAACCTGCGCCAGCTACTGGAGAAGGTGAAACGTGGGGTCTTCCACATGCCTCACTTCATC
CCTCCAGACTGCCAGAGCCTCCTGAGAGGGATGATTGAAGTGGAGCCCGAGAAAAGGCTCAGTCTGGA
