>Addgene plasmid #67149 | pSG5 N-HA SADBs | addgene partial sequence | sequence record 117939 | SV40pA-R 5'-GAAATTTGTGATGCTATTGC-3'
TGCATAACAGTTCTGCTTTATAAGATCTGGATCCTGCCACAACCCATTCAATGAAGTGGGGCGCCGGTGA
AAAGGATTTTGGGAGCTCTTACTCCTCGCTTCGCAGTTCTCTGTGCAGCCGCTCGCGGTCTCTGAAGCAG
CCCAGAGACGCCATGCTTTCCAGAACGTCAGGGTCCAGCTCGCCATTGGAAGGCAGGCTACGCATGGCTA
CTCTGCGGCCTGGGGCTGGCTCCAGGCAAGGGTCTGGTTCGTGTTTCCCGCCCAGATACCAAGGATGTTT
CTGAATTTGCTCCAGACTGAGCCTTTTCTCGGGCTCCACTTCAATCATCCCTCTCAGGAGGCTCTGGCAG
TCTGGAGGGATGAAGTGAGGCATGTGGAAGACCCCACGTTTCACCTTCTCCAGTAGCTGGCGCAGGTTGT
CGTCATCGAAGGGCAGTGCCCCCACAAGCAGGGCAAATAGGATGACTCCACAGCTCCACATGTCTGCCCG
GCGGCCATCATACTTTTCCCCCTTGATCACCTCTGGACATGCGTAATGGGGGGACCCGCAGCTGGTCTCC
AGGAGGCTGTCCCCCACTTGCAGGGACGCCATACCAAAGTCTGCGATGCGGATGTTGTTTTTCTCATCCA
ACAGCAGGTTCTCTGGCTTCAAGTCTCTGTGACAGATGGAGTAGCTATGGCAGAAGTCCAGTGCTGACAC
GATCTGGCGGAAGAACTTCCGGGCCTCCTTGGGTGTCAGTCTCCCTTTTTTTACCAGGTAGTCGAACAGC
TCACCACCAGAAACGTGCTCAAGAACCAAGTATAAATATTTCTTGTTCTCGTAGACGTCGTGGAGCTTGA
GCACGTGCGGGTGTTCAATGAGCTTCAGGATGGCGATTTCCCTCTCCACCTTCATCAGCACCGATTCCGA
CAGCTTCTCCCTGTTCACGATCTTGACAGCGACCTTCTGACCCGTGATGCAGTGGACTCCAAGTTTAACT
AGACCTGTCTGTCCTTTGCCCAGCGTCTTCTCCAGGCGATAGGGGCCCACATATTGGGCGTGCTGGGGTG
GGTGTGGGTGTGG
