>Addgene plasmid #67149 | pSG5 N-HA SADBs | depositor partial sequence | sequence record 117990 | HA-tagged mouse SADBs cloned into EcoRI and BamHI sites of pSG5
AATTGATATCACCATGTACCCGTACGATGTCCCGGATTACGCGAATTCGGACCAGGGCACCATGTCGTCC
GGGTCCAAGGAAGGTGGCGGGGGCTCCCCCGCCTACCACCTCCCACGCCCACACCCACACCCACCCCAGC
ACGCCCAATATGTGGGCCCCTATCGCCTGGAGAAGACGCTGGGCAAAGGACAGACAGGTCTAGTTAAACT
TGGAGTCCACTGCATCACGGGTCAGAAGGTCGCTGTCAAGATCGTGAACAGGGAGAAGCTGTCGGAATCG
GTGCTGATGAAGGTGGAGAGGGAAATCGCCATCCTGAAGCTCATTGAACACCCGCACGTGCTCAAGCTCC
ACGACGTCTACGAGAACAAGAAATATTTATACTTGGTTCTTGAGCACGTTTCTGGTGGTGAGCTGTTCGA
CTACCTGGTAAAAAAAGGGAGACTGACACCCAAGGAGGCCCGGAAGTTCTTCCGCCAGATCGTGTCAGCA
CTGGACTTCTGCCATAGCTACTCCATCTGTCACAGAGACTTGAAGCCAGAGAACCTGCTGTTGGATGAGA
AAAACAACATCCGCATCGCAGACTTTGGTATGGCGTCCCTGCAAGTGGGGGACAGCCTCCTGGAGACCAG
CTGCGGGTCCCCCCATTACGCATGTCCAGAGGTGATCAAGGGGGAAAAGTATGATGGCCGCCGGGCAGAC
ATGTGGAGCTGTGGAGTCATCCTATTTGCCCTGCTTGTGGGGGCACTGCCCTTCGATGACGACAACCTGC
GCCAGCTACTGGAGAAGGTGAAACGTGGGGTCTTCCACATGCCTCACTTCATCCCTCCAGACTGCCAGAG
CCTCCTGAGAGGGATGATTGAAGTGGAGCCCGAGAAAAGGCTCAGTCTGGAGCAAATTCAGAAACATCCT
TGGTATCTGGGCGGGAAACACGAACCAGACCCTTGCCTGGAGCCAGCCCCAGGCCGCAGAGTAGCCATGC
GTAGCCTGCCTTCCAATGGCGAGCTGGACCCTGACGTTCTGGAAAGCATGGCGTCTCTGGGCTGCTTCAG
AGACCGCGAGCGGCTGCACAGAGAACTGCGAAGCGAGGAGTAAGAGCTCCCAAAATCCTTTTCACCGGCG
CCCCACTTCATTGAATGGGTTGTGGCAGGATCCGCG
